>Addgene plasmid #212349 | pTwist-SARS-CoV-2 Spike-deltaC18 A701V (GTT) | addgene full sequence | sequence record 431599 | Addgene NGS Result
ATGTTTGTGTTCCTCGTTCTCCTGCCCCTCGTTTCTTCCCAATGCGTGAACCTCACAACTAGAACGCAGC
TCCCACCCGCTTACACGAACTCTTTTACTCGTGGAGTATACTATCCCGATAAAGTCTTTAGGTCCAGTGT
CCTTCATTCTACTCAAGACCTTTTCCTGCCATTCTTCTCAAATGTCACCTGGTTCCATGCTATCCACGTT
TCTGGCACCAACGGAACTAAACGATTTGATAATCCCGTCTTGCCATTTAACGATGGCGTATACTTTGCCT
CAACGGAGAAGTCCAACATTATCCGGGGATGGATATTTGGCACCACCCTGGACTCCAAGACACAGTCTCT
CCTCATTGTGAACAACGCCACCAATGTCGTCATCAAAGTCTGTGAATTTCAATTTTGTAACGATCCCTTT
CTCGGGGTTTATTATCATAAGAATAACAAGTCTTGGATGGAGTCAGAGTTCCGCGTTTACAGTTCCGCTA
ACAACTGTACTTTTGAGTACGTTTCCCAACCATTTCTCATGGATCTTGAAGGGAAGCAAGGCAACTTCAA
GAATCTCCGCGAATTTGTGTTTAAGAATATAGACGGCTACTTCAAAATTTATAGCAAGCATACCCCGATA
AATCTGGTTCGGGATCTCCCTCAAGGCTTCTCCGCGTTGGAACCCCTCGTGGACTTGCCGATTGGCATCA
ACATCACCCGGTTCCAAACCCTTCTTGCCCTTCATCGAAGCTACCTCACGCCTGGCGACAGTAGTAGTGG
TTGGACAGCGGGCGCAGCAGCCTACTATGTGGGATATTTGCAACCACGCACCTTTCTTCTCAAATATAAC
GAAAACGGAACAATTACCGATGCCGTAGACTGTGCCCTCGATCCCCTGTCCGAAACTAAATGCACACTCA
AGTCCTTCACAGTTGAGAAAGGCATATACCAAACCAGTAACTTCCGCGTCCAACCCACCGAATCCATTGT
TCGATTCCCTAACATCACCAATTTGTGTCCTTTCGGTGAAGTATTTAATGCCACTCGATTTGCATCAGTT
TATGCCTGGAATCGCAAGCGAATATCAAATTGTGTTGCAGATTATAGTGTCCTGTATAATAGCGCATCAT
TCAGCACTTTTAAGTGTTATGGGGTCAGCCCTACGAAATTGAATGACTTGTGTTTTACCAACGTTTACGC
AGATTCTTTCGTCATACGCGGCGACGAAGTCCGACAGATTGCACCGGGGCAAACCGGAAAGATAGCAGAC
TATAATTATAAGTTGCCGGATGACTTCACCGGCTGCGTTATAGCATGGAACTCCAATAATCTCGATTCAA
AAGTCGGCGGCAACTATAATTATCTTTACCGCCTGTTTCGCAAGTCAAATCTGAAGCCCTTTGAACGTGA
CATCTCCACCGAAATTTATCAAGCTGGCAGCACCCCATGTAATGGAGTGGAAGGGTTTAACTGTTATTTT
CCCCTTCAATCATACGGATTTCAACCAACAAATGGGGTGGGCTATCAACCATATCGGGTGGTAGTCTTGA
GCTTTGAGCTGCTCCACGCACCGGCTACAGTTTGCGGACCGAAGAAAAGCACTAACCTGGTGAAGAATAA
ATGTGTGAACTTCAACTTTAATGGGCTCACCGGAACAGGGGTGCTGACAGAATCAAACAAGAAATTTCTC
CCTTTTCAACAATTTGGTAGAGACATTGCCGATACCACAGATGCCGTCCGCGATCCGCAAACACTGGAAA
TCCTCGATATAACACCCTGTAGCTTCGGCGGGGTCAGCGTGATAACTCCCGGAACGAACACATCCAACCA
AGTGGCTGTCCTGTATCAAGATGTCAACTGTACCGAAGTCCCTGTGGCGATACACGCCGACCAACTGACA
CCCACCTGGAGAGTCTACTCAACAGGTTCCAATGTCTTTCAAACTAGAGCGGGTTGTCTCATTGGCGCTG
AGCATGTCAATAATTCATACGAATGTGATATTCCTATTGGGGCAGGAATCTGTGCGTCTTATCAAACTCA
AACGAACTCACCACGGCGCGCTCGCTCAGTAGCCAGCCAGTCCATAATCGCCTATACCATGAGTCTCGGG
GTTGAGAACTCCGTGGCTTATTCAAACAATTCCATCGCAATCCCAACTAACTTTACCATTAGCGTTACCA
CGGAAATCTTGCCCGTCAGCATGACTAAGACGAGCGTAGACTGTACGATGTATATCTGTGGGGATTCCAC
CGAGTGTAGCAACCTCTTGCTTCAATACGGGTCTTTCTGTACTCAACTCAACCGAGCATTGACCGGAATT
GCGGTCGAACAAGACAAGAATACCCAAGAGGTGTTCGCACAAGTAAAGCAAATATACAAAACGCCGCCAA
TCAAAGATTTTGGCGGGTTTAATTTTAGCCAAATACTGCCAGACCCATCTAAGCCTTCAAAACGCAGCTT
TATCGAGGATCTGCTGTTCAACAAAGTTACGTTGGCTGACGCGGGTTTCATTAAGCAGTATGGGGATTGT
TTGGGAGACATTGCGGCCCGCGACCTTATCTGTGCTCAAAAATTCAATGGGTTGACAGTTCTGCCCCCTC
TGCTCACTGATGAGATGATTGCACAGTATACATCAGCATTGTTGGCAGGAACCATTACATCCGGCTGGAC
TTTTGGCGCGGGTGCGGCCCTTCAAATACCTTTCGCTATGCAAATGGCTTACAGATTCAATGGGATTGGT
GTCACGCAAAATGTATTGTATGAAAATCAGAAGCTGATCGCTAATCAATTTAACAGCGCGATTGGCAAGA
TCCAAGATTCACTGTCAAGCACAGCGTCCGCCCTCGGCAAACTCCAAGATGTTGTGAATCAAAACGCCCA
GGCCCTGAATACCCTCGTGAAGCAACTGAGTTCTAACTTCGGCGCAATCTCCAGCGTCCTCAACGACATA
TTGTCCAGACTTGATAAGGTGGAAGCCGAGGTGCAAATTGATCGGCTCATCACAGGCAGGCTCCAGTCAC
TCCAAACTTATGTGACACAACAGTTGATCCGGGCTGCTGAGATACGAGCAAGCGCCAACCTGGCCGCCAC
TAAAATGTCAGAGTGCGTGCTCGGGCAGTCCAAACGGGTTGACTTTTGTGGCAAGGGCTATCACTTGATG
TCCTTCCCCCAATCCGCCCCACATGGAGTGGTCTTTCTCCACGTCACTTATGTCCCTGCTCAAGAGAAGA
ACTTTACGACAGCTCCAGCAATCTGTCACGATGGCAAAGCGCACTTTCCCAGGGAAGGCGTTTTCGTCAG
TAATGGCACGCATTGGTTTGTGACCCAAAGGAATTTCTATGAACCCCAAATCATAACCACTGACAATACA
TTTGTCTCAGGCAACTGTGATGTGGTCATTGGGATCGTGAACAACACGGTATATGATCCCCTGCAACCCG
AGTTGGATAGCTTCAAAGAGGAATTGGATAAATACTTTAAGAATCATACTTCACCCGATGTTGATCTCGG
GGACATATCAGGAATAAATGCAAGTGTCGTCAACATTCAGAAAGAGATTGATCGCCTTAATGAGGTCGCC
AAGAACTTGAATGAATCTTTGATCGACTTGCAAGAACTGGGCAAATACGAACAATATATTAAATGGCCCT
GGTACATTTGGTTGGGCTTTATCGCCGGACTTATAGCTATCGTTATGGTCACAATTATGTTGTGCTGTAT
GACTAGCTGTTGTTCCTGCTTGAAAGGATGTTGCAGTTGCGGATCTTGTTGTAAATAAAGGATCCTCTAG
AAGTTGTCTCCTCCTGCACTGACTGACTGATACAATCGATTTCTGGATCCGCAGGCCTAATCAACCTCTG
GATTACAAAATTTGTGAAAGATTGACTGGTATTCTTAACTATGTTGCTCCTTTTACGCTATGTGGATACG
CTGCTTTAATGCCTTTGTATCATGCTATTGCTTCCCGTATGGCTTTCATTTTCTCCTCCTTGTATAAATC
CTGGTTGCTGTCTCTTTATGAGGAGTTGTGGCCCGTTGTCAGGCAACGTGGCGTGGTGTGCACTGTGTTT
GCTGACGCAACCCCCACTGGTTGGGGCATTGCCACCACCTGTCAGCTCCTTTCCGGGACTTTCGCTTTCC
CCCTCCCTATTGCCACGGCGGAACTCATCGCCGCCTGCCTTGCCCGCTGCTGGACAGGGGCTCGGCTGTT
GGGCACTGACAATTCCGTGGTGTTGTCGGGGAAGCTGACGTCCTTTCCATGGCTGCTCGCCTGTGTTGCC
ACCTGGATTCTGCGCGGGACGTCCTTCTGCTACGTCCCTTCGGCCCTCAATCCAGCGGACCTTCCTTCCC
GCGGCCTGCTGCCGGCTCTGCGGCCTCTTCCGCGTCTTCGCCTTCGCCCTCAGACGAGTCGGATCTCCCT
TTGGGCCGCCTCCCCGCCTGTCTAGCTTGACTGACTGAGATACAGCGTACCTTCAGCTCACAGACATGAT
AAGATACATTGATGAGTTTGGACAAACCACAACTAGAATGCAGTGAAAAAAATGCTTTATTTGTGAAATT
TGTGATGCTATTGCTTTATTTGTAACCATTATAAGCTGCAATAAACAAGTTAACAACAACAATTGCATTC
ATTTTATGTTTCAGGTTCAGGGGGAGGTGTGGGAGGTTTTTTAAAGCAAGTAAAACCTCTACAAATGTGG
TATTGGCCCATCTCTATCGGTATCGTAGCATAACCCCTTGGGGCCTCTAAACGGGTCTTGAGGGGTTTTT
TGTGCCCCTCGGGCCGGATTGCTATCTACCGGCATTGGCGCAGAAAAAAATGCCTGATGCGACGCTGCGC
GTCTTATACTCCCACATATGCCAGATTCAGCAACGGATACGGCTTCCCCAACTTGCCCACTTCCATACGT
GTCCTCCTTACCAGAAATTTATCCTTAAGGTCGTCAGCTATCCTGCAGGCGATCTCTCGATTTCGATCAA
GACATTCCTTTAATGGTCTTTTCTGGACACCACTAGGGGTCAGAAGTAGTTCATCAAACTTTCTTCCCTC
CCTAATCTCATTGGTTACCTTGGGCTATCGAAACTTAATTAAGCGATCTGCATCTCAATTAGTCAGCAAC
CATAGTCCCGCCCCTAACTCCGCCCATCCCGCCCCTAACTCCGCCCAGTTCCGCCCATTCTCCGCCCCAT
CGCTGACTAATTTTTTTTATTTATGCAGAGGCCGAGGCCGCCTCGGCCTCTGAGCTATTCCAGAAGTAGT
GAGGAGGCTTTTTTGGAGGCCTAGGCTTTTGCAAAGGAGGTAGCCAACATGATTGAACAAGATGGATTGC
ACGCAGGTTCTCCCGCCGCTTGGGTGGAGAGGCTATTCGGCTATGACTGGGCACAACAGACAATCGGCTG
CTCTGATGCCGCCGTGTTCCGGCTGTCAGCGCAGGGGCGCCCGGTTCTTTTTGTCAAGACCGACCTGTCC
GGTGCCCTGAATGAACTCCAGGACGAGGCAGCGCGGCTATCGTGGCTGGCCACGACGGGCGTTCCTTGCG
CAGCTGTGCTCGACGTTGTCACTGAAGCGGGAAGGGACTGGCTGCTATTGGGCGAAGTGCCGGGGCAGGA
TCTCCTGTCATCTCACCTTGCTCCTGCCGAGAAAGTATCCATCATGGCTGATGCAATGCGGCGGCTGCAT
ACGCTTGATCCGGCTACCTGCCCATTCGACCACCAAGCGAAACATCGCATCGAGCGAGCACGTACTCGGA
TGGAAGCCGGTCTTGTCGATCAGGATGATCTGGACGAAGAGCATCAGGGGCTCGCGCCAGCCGAACTGTT
CGCCAGGCTCAAGGCGCGGATGCCCGACGGCGAGGATCTCGTCGTGACCCACGGCGATGCCTGCTTGCCG
AATATCATGGTGGAAAATGGCCGCTTTTCTGGATTCATCGACTGTGGCCGGCTGGGTGTGGCGGACCGCT
ATCAGGACATAGCGTTGGCTACCCGTGATATTGCTGAAGAGCTTGGCGGCGAATGGGCTGACCGCTTCCT
CGTGCTTTACGGTATCGCCGCTCCCGATTCGCAGCGCATCGCCTTCTATCGCCTTCTTGACGAGTTCTTC
TAGTATGTAAGCCCTGTGCCTTCTAGTTGCCAGCCATCTGTTGTTTGCCCCTCCCCCGTGCCTTCCTTGA
CCCTGGAAGGTGCCACTCCCACTGTCCTTTCCTAATAAAATGAGGAAATTGCATCGCATTGTCTGAGTAG
GTGTCATTCTATTCTGGGGGGTGGGGTGGGGCAGGACAGCAAGGGGGAGGATTGGGAAGACAATAGCAGG
CATGCTGGGGATGCGGTGGGCTCTATGGTTAATTAACCAGTCAAGTCAGCTACTTGGCGAGATCGACTTG
TCTGGGTTTCGACTACGCTCAGAATTGCGTCAGTCAAGTTCGATCTGGTCCTTGCTATTGCACCCGTTCT
CCGATTACGAGTTTCATTTAAATCATGTGAGCAAAAGGCCAGCAAAAGGCCAGGAACCGTAAAAAGGCCG
CGTTGCTGGCGTTTTTCCATAGGCTCCGCCCCCCTGACGAGCATCACAAAAATCGACGCTCAAGTCAGAG
GTGGCGAAACCCGACAGGACTATAAAGATACCAGGCGTTTCCCCCTGGAAGCTCCCTCGTGCGCTCTCCT
GTTCCGACCCTGCCGCTTACCGGATACCTGTCCGCCTTTCTCCCTTCGGGAAGCGTGGCGCTTTCTCATA
GCTCACGCTGTAGGTATCTCAGTTCGGTGTAGGTCGTTCGCTCCAAGCTGGGCTGTGTGCACGAACCCCC
CGTTCAGCCCGACCGCTGCGCCTTATCCGGTAACTATCGTCTTGAGTCCAACCCGGTAAGACACGACTTA
TCGCCACTGGCAGCAGCCACTGGTAACAGGATTAGCAGAGCGAGGTATGTAGGCGGTGCTACAGAGTTCT
TGAAGTGGTGGCCTAACTACGGCTACACTAGAAGAACAGTATTTGGTATCTGCGCTCTGCTGAAGCCAGT
TACCTTCGGAAAAAGAGTTGGTAGCTCTTGATCCGGCAAACAAACCACCGCTGGTAGCGGTGGTTTTTTT
GTTTGCAAGCAGCAGATTACGCGCAGAAAAAAAGGATCTCAAGAAGATCCTTTGATCTTTTCTACGGGGT
CTGACGCTCAGTGGAACGAAAACTCACGTTAAGGGATTTTGGTCATGAGATTATCAAAAAGGATCTTCAC
CTAGATCCTTTTAAATTAAAAATGAAGTTTTAAATCAATCTAAAGTATATATGAGTAAACTTGGTCTGAC
AGTTACCAATGCTTAATCAGTGAGGCACCTATCTCAGCGATCTGTCTATTTCGTTCATCCATAGTTGCAT
TTAAATTTCCGAACTCTCCAAGGCCCTCGTCGGAAAATCTTCAAACCTTTCGTCCGATCCATCTTGCAGG
CTACCTCTCGAACGAACTATCGCAAGTCTCTTGGCCGGCCTTGCGCCTTGGCTATTGCTTGGCAGCGCCT
ATCGCCAGGTATTACTCCAATCCCGAATATCCGAGATCGGGATCACCCGAGAGAAGTTCAACCTACATCC
TCAATCCCGATCTATCCGAGATCCGAGGAATATCGAAATCGGGGCGCGCCTGGTGTACCGAGAACGATCC
TCTCAGTGCGAGTCTCGACGATCCATATCGTTGCTTGGCAGTCAGCCAGTCGGAATCCAGCTTGGGACCC
AGGAAGTCCAATCGTCAGATATTGTACTCAAGCCTGGTCACGGCAGCGTACCGATCTGTTTAAACCTAGA
TATTGATAGTCTGATCGGTCAACGTATAATCGAGTCCTAGCTTTTGCAAACATCTATCAAGAGACAGGAT
CAGCAGGAGGCTTTCGCATGAGTATTCAACATTTCCGTGTCGCCCTTATTCCCTTTTTTGCGGCATTTTG
CCTTCCTGTTTTTGCTCACCCAGAAACGCTGGTGAAAGTAAAAGATGCTGAAGATCAGTTGGGTGCGCGA
GTGGGTTACATCGAACTGGATCTCAACAGCGGTAAGATCCTTGAGAGTTTTCGCCCCGAAGAACGCTTTC
CAATGATGAGCACTTTTAAAGTTCTGCTATGTGGCGCGGTATTATCCCGTATTGACGCCGGGCAAGAGCA
ACTCGGTCGCCGCATACACTATTCTCAGAATGACTTGGTTGAGTATTCACCAGTCACAGAAAAGCATCTT
ACGGATGGCATGACAGTAAGAGAATTATGCAGTGCTGCCATAACCATGAGTGATAACACTGCGGCCAACT
TACTTCTGACAACGATTGGAGGACCGAAGGAGCTAACCGCTTTTTTGCACAACATGGGGGATCATGTAAC
TCGCCTTGATCGTTGGGAACCGGAGCTGAATGAAGCCATACCAAACGACGAGCGTGACACCACGATGCCT
GTAGCAATGGCAACAACCTTGCGTAAACTATTAACTGGCGAACTACTTACTCTAGCTTCCCGGCAACAGT
TGATAGACTGGATGGAGGCGGATAAAGTTGCAGGACCACTTCTGCGCTCGGCCCTTCCGGCTGGCTGGTT
TATTGCTGATAAATCTGGAGCCGGTGAGCGTGGGTCTCGCGGTATCATTGCAGCACTGGGGCCAGATGGT
AAGCCCTCCCGTATCGTAGTTATCTACACGACGGGGAGTCAGGCAACTATGGATGAACGAAATAGACAGA
TCGCTGAGATAGGTGCCTCACTGATTAAGCATTGGTAACCGATTCTAGGTGCATTGGCGCAGAAAAAAAT
GCCTGATGCGACGCTGCGCGTCTTATACTCCCACATATGCCAGATTCAGCAACGGATACGGCTTCCCCAA
CTTGCCCACTTCCATACGTGTCCTCCTTACCAGAAATTTATCCTTAAGATCCCGAATCGTTTAAACTCGA
CTCTGGCTCTATCGAATCTCCGTCGTTTCGAGCTTACGCGAACAGCCGTGGCGCTCATTTGCTCGTCGGG
CATCGAATCTCGTCAGCTATCGTCAGCTTACCTTTTTGGCAGCGATCGCGGCTCCCGACATCTTGGACCA
TTAGCTCCACAGGTATCTTCTTCCCTCTAGTGGTCATAACAGCAGCTTCAGCTACCTCTCAATTCAAAAA
ACCCCTCAAGACCCGTTTAGAGGCCCCAAGGGGTTATGCTATCAATCGTTGCGTTACACACACAAAAAAC
CAACACACATCCATCTTCGATGGATAGCGATTTTATTATCTAACTGCTGATCGAGTGTAGCCAGATCTAG
TAATCAATTACGGGGTCATTAGTTCATAGCCCATATATGGAGTTCCGCGTTACATAACTTACGGTAAATG
GCCCGCCTGGCTGACCGCCCAACGACCCCCGCCCATTGACGTCAATAATGACGTATGTTCCCATAGTAAC
GCCAATAGGGACTTTCCATTGACGTCAATGGGTGGAGTATTTACGGTAAACTGCCCACTTGGCAGTACAT
CAAGTGTATCATATGCCAAGTACGCCCCCTATTGACGTCAATGACGGTAAATGGCCCGCCTGGCATTATG
CCCAGTACATGACCTTATGGGACTTTCCTACTTGGCAGTACATCTACGTATTAGTCATCGCTATTACCAT
GCTGATGCGGTTTTGGCAGTACATCAATGGGCGTGGATAGCGGTTTGACTCACGGGGATTTCCAAGTCTC
CACCCCATTGACGTCAATGGGAGTTTGTTTTGGCACCAAAATCAACGGGACTTTCCAAAATGTCGTAACA
ACTCCGCCCCATTGACGCAAATGGGCGGTAGGCGTGTACGGTGGGAGGTCTATATAAGCAGAGCTGGTTT
AGTGAACCGTCAGATCGCCTGGAGACGCCATCCACGCTGTTTTGACCTCCATAGAAGACACCGGGACCGA
TCCAGCCTCCCCTCGAAGCTTACATGTGGTACCGAGCTCGGATCCTGAGAACTTCAGGGTGAGTCTATGG
GACCCTTGATGTTTTCTTTCCCCTTCTTTTCTATGGTTAAGTTCATGTCATAGGAAGGGGAGAAGTAACA
GGGTACACATATTGACCAAATCAGGGTAATTTTGCATTTGTAATTTTAAAAAATGCTTTCTTCTTTTAAT
ATACTTTTTTGTTTATCTTATTTCTAATACTTTCCCTAATCTCTTTCTTTCAGGGCAATAATGATACAAT
GTATCATGCCTCTTTGCACCATTCTAAAGAATAACAGTGATAATTTCTGGGTTAAGGCAATAGCAATATT
TCTGCATATAAATATTTCTGCATATAAATTGTAACTGATGTAAGAGGTTTCATATTGCTAATAGCAGCTA
CAATCCAGCTACCATTCTGCTTTTATTTTATGGTTGGGATAAGGCTGGATTATTCTGAGTCCAAGCTAGG
CCCTTTTGCTAATCATGTTCATACCTCTTATCTTCCTCCCACAGCTCCTGGGCAACGTGCTGGTCTGTGT
GCTGGCCCATCACTTTGGCAAAGGCGGCCGCC
Features (pLannotate 1.2.2; 21 found; start..end, strand, type, name):
      1..3765    +  CDS            S: SPIKE_SARS2 - Experimental evidence at protein level: Swiss-Prot protein existence level 1. [Spike glycoprotein]: May down-regulate host tetherin (BST2) by lysosomal degradation, thereby counteracting its antiviral activity. From Severe acute respiratory syndrome coronavirus 2 (2019-nCoV) (SARS-CoV-2).
   3839..4427    +  misc_feature   WPRE: woodchuck hepatitis virus posttranscriptional regulatory element
   4480..4601    -  polyA_signal   SV40 poly(A) signal: SV40 polyadenylation signal
   4624..4693    -  CDS            large T antigen (fragment): large T antigen from SV40 (simian virus 40)
   4716..4762    +  terminator     T7 terminator: transcription terminator for bacteriophage T7 RNA polymerase
   4792..4928    +  terminator     rrnG terminator: transcription terminator from the E. coli ribosomal RNA rrnG operon (Albrechtsen et al., 1991)
   4973..5044    +  misc_feature   3' β-globin insulator: insulator downstream of the human β-globin locus (Farrell et al., 2002)
   5089..5285    +  promoter       SV40 promoter: SV40 early promoter
   5299..6090    +  CDS            neo: KKA2_KLEPN - Also known as kan, nptII. Experimental evidence at protein level: Swiss-Prot protein existence level 1. Resistance to kanamycin, neomycin, paromomycin, ribostamycin, butirosin and gentamicin B. From Klebsiella pneumoniae.
   6104..6328    +  polyA_signal   bGH poly(A) signal: bovine growth hormone polyadenylation signal
   6524..7112    -  rep_origin     ori: high-copy-number ColE1/pMB1/pBR322/pUC origin of replication
   7284..7348    -  CDS            bla(M) (fragment): β-lactamase lacking the signal sequence; bla(M); allows cytosolic expression of β-lactamase
   7858..8718    +  CDS            AmpR: β-lactamase; bla; confers resistance to ampicillin, carbenicillin, and related antibiotics
   8731..8867    +  terminator     rrnG terminator: transcription terminator from the E. coli ribosomal RNA rrnG operon (Albrechtsen et al., 1991)
   9019..9090    +  misc_feature   5' β-globin insulator: insulator upstream of the human β-globin locus (Farrell et al., 2002)
   9095..9141    -  terminator     T7 terminator: transcription terminator for bacteriophage T7 RNA polymerase
   9159..9207    -  polyA_signal   poly(A) signal: synthetic polyadenylation signal
   9288..9591    +  enhancer       CMV enhancer: human cytomegalovirus immediate early enhancer
   9664..9681    -  promoter       CMV promoter (fragment): human cytomegalovirus (CMV) immediate early promoter
   9744..9795    +  promoter       CMVd2 promoter: truncated human cytomegalovirus (CMV) immediate early promoter that yields moderately reduced expression relative to the full-length promoter
   9929..10404   +  intron         β-globin intron: internally truncated intron from human β-globin
