[The description below was written by a language model from this plasmid's Addgene catalogue record and pLannotate feature annotations shown in this document.]
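Description:
pTwist-SARS-CoV-2 Spike-deltaC18 A701V (GTT) is a mammalian expression plasmid built on the Twist pTwist-CMV-BetaGlobin-WPRE-Neo backbone. It encodes the SARS-CoV-2 spike glycoprotein carrying the single substitution A701V. The name indicates that the valine is encoded by a GTT codon and that the last 18 residues of the cytoplasmic tail are removed. This truncation is commonly used to improve spike incorporation into pseudotyped particles. The annotated spike reading frame of about 3.8 kb is consistent with a slightly shortened protein.

The plasmid replicates in E. coli from a high-copy ColE1/pUC-type origin and is selected with ampicillin through a β-lactamase gene. The catalogue lists the promoter as CAG. The feature table, however, shows a CMV enhancer and CMV promoter elements followed by a truncated human β-globin intron, which matches the backbone name rather than a classical CAG arrangement.

Downstream of the spike sequence lie a WPRE, which enhances transcript stability and expression, and an SV40 polyadenylation signal. Short β-globin insulator elements and bacterial and T7 terminators flank the cassettes to limit transcriptional interference. A separate SV40 early promoter–neo–bGH poly(A) unit provides G418 selection in mammalian cells if stable expression is wanted.

The stated purpose is pseudovirus production. The plasmid supplies the envelope protein in trans, so particles display the A701V spike. The associated work concerns viral escape from vaccine-induced humoral immunity, which suggests use in neutralization assays that test the effect of this individual mutation.
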