Addgene plasmid #212349: pTwist-SARS-CoV-2 Spike-deltaC18 A701V (GTT)
Purpose: Encodes SARS-CoV-2 spike A701V for pseudovirus production
Depositing lab: Alejandro Balazs. Depositing organization: Massachusetts General Hospital. Publication: Ongoing evolution of SARS-CoV-2 drives escape from mRNA vaccine-induced humoral immunity. Roederer AL, Cao Y, Denis KS, Sheehan ML, Li CJ, Lam EC, Gregory DJ, Poznansky MC, Iafrate AJ, Canaday DH, Gravenstein S, Garcia-Beltran WF, Balazs AB. medRxiv [Preprint]. 2024 Mar 7:2024.03.05.24303815. doi: 10.1101/2024.03.05.24303815. PubMed 38496628.
Backbone
  Vector backbone: pTwist-CMV-BetaGlobin-WPRE-Neo
  Backbone manufacturer: Twist
  Vector type: Mammalian Expression
Growth in bacteria
  Bacterial resistance: Ampicillin, 100 μg/mL
  Growth temperature: 37°C
  Growth strain: DH5alpha
  Copy number: High Copy
Gene/Insert
  Gene/Insert name: SARS-CoV-2 Spike A701V
  Species: Severe acute respiratory syndrome coronavirus 2
  Mutation: A701V
  Entrez Gene: S (a.k.a. GU280_gp02, spike glycoprotein)
  Promoter: CAG
  Cloning method: Ligation Independent Cloning
Terms and licenses: Academic/Nonprofit Terms; Industry Terms: Not Available to Industry
Depositor comments: Please visit https://www.medrxiv.org/content/10.1101/2024.03.05.24303815v1 for medRxiv preprint.
How to cite: pTwist-SARS-CoV-2 Spike-deltaC18 A701V (GTT) was a gift from Alejandro Balazs (Addgene plasmid # 212349 ; http://n2t.net/addgene:212349 ; RRID:Addgene_212349)
